>Addgene plasmid #162743 | p1.2-Zeo-eGFP | addgene full sequence | sequence record 339096 | Addgene NGS Result
GTGTGTCAGTTAGGGTGTGGAAAGTCCCCAGGCTCCCCAGCAGGCAGAAGTATGCAAAGCATGCATCTCA
ATTAGTCAGCAACCAGGTGTGGAAAGTCCCCAGGCTCCCCAGCAGGCAGAAGTATGCAAAGCATGCATCT
CAATTAGTCAGCAACCATAGTCCCGCCCCTAACTCCGCCCATCCCGCCCCTAACTCCGCCCAGTTCCGCC
CATTCTCCGCCCCATGGCTGACTAATTTTTTTTATTTATGCAGAGGCCGAGGCCGCCTCTGCCTCTGAGC
TATTCCAGAAGTAGTGAGGAGGCTTTTTTGGAGGCCTAGGCTTTTGCAAAAAGCTCCCGGGAGCTTGTAT
ATCCATTTTCGGATCTGATCAGCACGTGTTGACAATTAATCATCGGCATAGTATATCGGCATAGTATAAT
ACGACAAGGTGAGGAACTAAACCATGGCCAAGTTGACCAGTGCCGTTCCGGTGCTCACCGCGCGCGACGT
CGCCGGAGCGGTCGAGTTCTGGACCGACCGGCTCGGGTTCTCCCGGGACTTCGTGGAGGACGACTTCGCC
GGTGTGGTCCGGGACGACGTGACCCTGTTCATCAGCGCGGTCCAGGACCAGGTGGTGCCGGACAACACCC
TGGCCTGGGTGTGGGTGCGCGGCCTGGACGAGCTGTACGCCGAGTGGTCGGAGGTCGTGTCCACGAACTT
CCGGGACGCCTCCGGGCCGGCCATGACCGAGATCGGCGAGCAGCCGTGGGGGCGGGAGTTCGCCCTGCGC
GACCCGGCCGGCAACTGCGTGCACTTCGTGGCCGAGGAGCAGGACTGACACGTGCTACGAGATTTCGATT
CCACCGCCGCCTTCTATGAAAGGTTGGGCTTCGGAATCGTTTTCCGGGACGCCGGCTGGATGATCCTCCA
GCGCGGGGATCTCATGCTGGAGTTCTTCGCCCACCCCAACTTGTTTATTGCAGCTTATAATGGTTACAAA
TAAAGCAATAGCATCACAAATTTCACAAATAAAGCATTTTTTTCACTGCATTCTAGTTGTGGTTTGTCCA
AACTCATCAATGTATCTTATCATGTCTGTATACCGTCGACCTCTAGGCGCGCCATGGCTCTTCCGCTTCC
TCGCTCACTGACTCGCTGCGCTCGGTCGTTCGGCTGCGGCGAGCGGTATCAGCTCACTCAAAGGCGGTAA
TACGGTTATCCACAGAATCAGGGGATAACGCAGGAAAGAACATGTGAGCAAAAGGCCAGCAAAAGGCCAG
GAACCGTAAAAAGGCCGCGTTGCTGGCGTTTTTCCATAGGCTCCGCCCCCCTGACGAGCATCACAAAAAT
CGACGCTCAAGTCAGAGGTGGCGAAACCCGACAGGACTATAAAGATACCAGGCGTTTCCCCCTGGAAGCT
CCCTCGTGCGCTCTCCTGTTCCGACCCTGCCGCTTACCGGATACCTGTCCGCCTTTCTCCCTTCGGGAAG
CGTGGCGCTTTCTCATAGCTCACGCTGTAGGTATCTCAGTTCGGTGTAGGTCGTTCGCTCCAAGCTGGGC
TGTGTGCACGAACCCCCCGTTCAGCCCGACCGCTGCGCCTTATCCGGTAACTATCGTCTTGAGTCCAACC
CGGTAAGACACGACTTATCGCCACTGGCAGCAGCCACTGGTAACAGGATTAGCAGAGCGAGGTATGTAGG
CGGTGCTACAGAGTTCTTGAAGTGGTGGCCTAACTACGGCTACACTAGAAGAACAGTATTTGGTATCTGC
GCTCTGCTGAAGCCAGTTACCTTCGGAAAAAGAGTTGGTAGCTCTTGATCCGGCAAACAAACCACCGCTG
GTAGCGGTGGTTTTTTTGTTTGCAAGCAGCAGATTACGCGCAGAAAAAAAGGATCTCAAGAAGATCCTTT
GATCTTTTCTACGGGGTCTGACGCTCAGTGGAACGAAAACTCACGTTAAGGGATTTTGGTCATGAGATTA
TCAAAAAGGATCTTCACCTAGATCCTTTTAAATTAAAAATGAAGTTTTAAATCAATCTAAAGTATATATG
AGTAAACTTGGTCTGACAGTTACCAATGCTTAATCAGTGAGGCACCTATCTCAGCGATCTGTCTATTTCG
TTCATCCATAGTTGCCTGACTCCCCGTCGTGTAGATAACTACGATACGGGAGGGCTTACCATCTGGCCCC
AGTGCTGCAATGATACCGCGAGACCCACGCTCACCGGCTCCAGATTTATCAGCAATAAACCAGCCAGCCG
GAAGGGCCGAGCGCAGAAGTGGTCCTGCAACTTTATCCGCCTCCATCCAGTCTATTAATTGTTGCCGGGA
AGCTAGAGTAAGTAGTTCGCCAGTTAATAGTTTGCGCAACGTTGTTGCCATTGCTACAGGCATCGTGGTG
TCACGCTCGTCGTTTGGTATGGCTTCATTCAGCTCCGGTTCCCAACGATCAAGGCGAGTTACATGATCCC
CCATGTTGTGCAAAAAAGCGGTTAGCTCCTTCGGTCCTCCGATCGTTGTCAGAAGTAAGTTGGCCGCAGT
GTTATCACTCATGGTTATGGCAGCACTGCATAATTCTCTTACTGTCATGCCATCCGTAAGATGCTTTTCT
GTGACTGGTGAGTACTCAACCAAGTCATTCTGAGAATAGTGTATGCGGCGACCGAGTTGCTCTTGCCCGG
CGTCAATACGGGATAATACCGCGCCACATAGCAGAACTTTAAAAGTGCTCATCATTGGAAAACGTTCTTC
GGGGCGAAAACTCTCAAGGATCTTACCGCTGTTGAGATCCAGTTCGATGTAACCCACTCGTGCACCCAAC
TGATCTTCAGCATCTTTTACTTTCACCAGCGTTTCTGGGTGAGCAAAAACAGGAAGGCAAAATGCCGCAA
AAAAGGGAATAAGGGCGACACGGAAATGTTGAATACTCATACTCTTCCTTTTTCAATATTATTGAAGCAT
TTATCAGGGTTATTGTCTCATGAGCGGATACATATTTGAATGTATTTAGAAAAATAAACAAATAGGGGTT
CCGCGCACATTTCCCCGAAAAGTGCCACCTGCATCTCATCACGGTCACGCATGGCTGCGCCCGCGCAGCG
CCCCCCGACCCCCCCCCGATCCCCGGAACGCCAGCCGCCATCCACCGCCCGCAGCCCCCGGAGCCCGCGG
ACCCCGACCCCCCGCCGCTCGCCCGCCGTTGCGCCGCTCTCTGCGGGGGGGCTAGGGGGCCGCGGGGGGA
AGGCCACGCCCCCTCCACTTTTTCCAGGAATGCGCGGCATGACCCGCCCCCCCCATGACCCGCCAACACC
CCCCCGATGCCCCCCGGGGGTCTTTCCTGGGGGGCCTTTGTCAGGGTTGCCTGTGTCACCCACGGGCCCC
TTGGCCACGCTTGCCTGGGTCACCCCGGAGCCCCGGGTCACGTTTGCCGGGGTCAGCCCTGGGGCGCTTC
TTCACGCTCCATTGCCATGCAGAATTCACTAGTGATTAGAATCCCACGTTGTGCATAGAAACAGATGCAG
GCAAAACATCCACACATATAAAACAAAAAATTAAAACCAATAAAACTCCTAAACTTTTGGTCTTTCTTGA
ATCTTCAATCCCTCAGGTTATGAAATAATCATTTATGCAGTCAAAAATTTGCCATTCTTGTTGCCAGGTG
TGGTGATGATTCGGGGAAGCAGAAGCAGGCAGATCTCTGTGAATGAGGCCAGCCTGGTCTACAAAGTGAG
TCCCAGGACAGTCAGGCCTGTTACACAGAGAAACCTTGAAAAAAAAAAGATAATATGTACTGTTGTATTA
CCCCAATATATAAGGCTAAACCATTAGAAGCACAACACTGTTAAGTACGGAAAATAATATCTAGTGTGGT
ACAGTTACTACTACTATAATACACTAATATAGCTGTGGGAAACTAGTTCCAAAGATGAATTACTAACCAG
TGTTTCCAAGGAAATAAATGAAAGCAGAGAGATTAGTTCTATTGCTAGTGTTTCATTTTCGTATATTTCT
TACAATTTCTCTTGTTACAAATAGGCACTAGGGTATCAAGATAATTTTAACGACTGGCTGAGAACCCTAG
AAAATCTCTGTGAAAAAGGGATTTGTGAAATGAGAGAGGGTAATGTGGCCATTATAGAAAAGGCTTTTGT
GTGCCTTGCATGCATAGACCCTGTGTTTGATCTCTTAACACCCTCCTTGACCAGAAAAAGCTTCTGTGGA
TAGAAAATGATTAGTTATATATACTTTTAGGGAAACGTAGTTCTGGATTCTTTGGTTACAATTAACAGAA
TTAAGTGCAAACAAAGCCAGAAACCTCCTGATAAATGAGAAAACCTGCTTGTAGAAGGTTGTAAGGCTCT
GTAATATAGGAATTAGGAGAAAAGAAACCTGTGTGGTGGGGCACGTCTGTAATCCCAGCATTGGGAAGTA
GAGGTAGAAGATTAGAAATCAAAGGCCAGCCTCAGCAACACAGTGAGTTTGAGGCCACCCTGAACTACAT
CAGGTTCTGTCTCCTTTCTTTTTTTTTTTTTTCTTTTCTTTTTTTGGTTTCTCTGTGTAGTTTTGGAGCC
TATCCTGGCACTAGCTCTGAAGAGCAGGCTGGCCTCGAACTCAGAGATCAGCCAGCCTCTGCTGGGATTA
AAGGTATGCACCACCAACGCCCCAGGTTTTGTCTCAAACAAACAAAAATAACATCAGGAGGTGGTGAGAG
GGCTCAGTGGTCACAGGCATTCTCTGCAAAGCCTGACTCTGAGTTGGATCCTTTAGAGCTACATGGTTGA
GGGAAGAGAACTGACTCCTGGAAGGTGTCCTCTGGTCCCCACACATAGCTATACACAGCATGTGCATTCA
CACACACTAAATAATGCTATTTTTAAAAAAATTAAAAACAACAACAGTTTGGGTTGTGAAAACTAGAACT
AGATAATAGGTAAGAATCAAGTATCATGTAAATTTGCTTTCAACTCATCCCAAAATTTGTTTTATATTTC
AGTTTTTTTCCTTCCTAGCTTGACTGTGGAGTCTTGTCCGGAAGCAAATAGTTCCTTTGCAGATCCCACA
TGTGGACACCGGACAGTAGGTCCTCAAATGCTCCTTATTAGGTTGGTTCAATAATATCAATTGTTTGTTA
CTAGGCAGTGATGTTGTACATCTGGAGGAGATCTCTTGAGCCCATAATCAGGTTATTAGGAATAAATACT
CTAAGGCTAAAAATGTAGCTTAGTGATAAGAGTGCTTGCCTGGTGTGCTGAGACCCTCGGTTCCATCTCC
ACAACCCCATATTCCATTACAAAATACCTTTTCACCGTCCCTAGCATTAAGAAACAAAACAACAAAGAAG
TTTTTCTTTCTTCTGAGATCCTGCCCGGAGAGGCATTTAAAACTGGCCAGGGCCAAAAAAAAAAAAAAAA
GAAAAAAAAGAAAAGAAAACAGGCTAGGGCCGGCATGGTGGCGCACGCCTTTAATCCCAGCACGCAGGAG
GCAGAGGCAGGGCGGATCTCTGTGAGTTTGAGGTCAGCCTGGTCTACCTAGTGAGTTTCAGGGCACCCAG
GGCTAAAGAGACTGTCTCAAAAACAAAACAGCCACACAATCAGAACCACAGCAAAACGCAGTTATGATCC
TTGGAACTGTAGGAATGACAAGCATTTAAATAATAGGACGAGCCATTTTTGAGAAGCTCTGATTTCACAA
GTGTCAGGGATGGGCTCTGGGCGAGTAAGATTGCTAATGCTGGCCTCTAAATGAGACCACGTGGAGTTGA
TTAGATTCTTTTCATGTTCCTCGTGCTCTATCAAATAACTGTACCCAAATACACACACACACACACACAC
ACAATGCGCGCACACACAAAATCCTTTTTTAGCTTAAGAAGCCCAGAATCAGAAGTAAAGCTAACTGTGG
GACTTAAGTATTATTCTGAACGGAACTCCCAGGGCGTGAAGCGCGCTTCAGGCTTCCAGAGAAGCAGCTG
GCGCTGGATGGAATGAACCAAGAGGCCAGCACAGGGGCAGATCCGTCGAGCTCTCGGCCACCGAGCTGAG
CCCTTAGGTTCTGGGGCTGGGAAGGGTCCCTAGGATTGTGCACCTCTCCCGCGGGGGACAAGCAGGGGGA
TGGCGGGGCTGACGTCGGGAGGTGGCCTCCACGGGAAGGGACACCCGGATCTCGACACAGCCTTGGCAGT
GGAGTCAGGAAGGGTAGGGACAGATTCTGGACGCCCTCTTGGCCAGCTCCTCACCGCCCCACCCCCGACT
GGAGCCGAGAGTAATTCATACAAAAGGAGGGATCGCCTTCGCCCCTGGGAATCCCAGGGACCGTCGCTAA
ATTCTGGCCGGCCTCCCAGCCCGGAACCGCTGTGCCCGCCCAGCGCGGCGGGAGGAGCCTGCGCCTAGGG
CGGATCGCGGGTCGGCGGGAGAGCACAAGCCCACAGTCCCCGGCGGTGGGGGAGGGGCGCGCTGAGCGGG
GGCCCGGGAGCCAGCGCGGGGCAAACTGGGAAAGTGGCGTCGTGTGCTGGCTCCGCCCTCTTCCCGAGGG
TGGGGGAGAACGGTATAAAAGTGCGGTAGTCGCGTTGGACGTTCTTTTTCGCAACGGGTTTGCCGTCAGA
ACGCAGGTGAGTGGCGGGTGTGGCCTCCGCGGGCCCGGGCTCCCTCCTTTGAGCGGGGTCGGGCCGCCGT
GCGGGTGTCGTCGGCCGGGCTTCTCTGCGAGCGTTCCCGCCCTGGATGGCGGGCTGTGCGGGAGGGCGAG
GGGGGGAGGCCTGGCGGCGGCCCCGGAGCCTCGCCTCGTGTCGGGCGTGAGGCCTAGCGTGGCTTCCGCC
CCGCCGCGTGCCACCGCGGCCGCGCTTTGCTGTCTGCCCGGCTGCCCTCGATTGCCTGCCCGCGGCCCGG
GCCAACAAAGGGAGGGCGTGGAGCTGGCTGGTAGGGAGCCCCGTAGTCCGCATGTCGGGCAGGGAGAGCG
GCAGCAGTCGGGGGGGGGACCGGGCCCGCCCGTCCCGCAGCACATGTCCAACGCCGCCTGGACGGGTAGC
GGCCTGTGTCCTGATAAGGCGGCCGGGCGGTGGGTTTTAGATGCCGGGTTCAGGTGGCCCCGGGTCCCGG
CCCGGTCTGGCCAGTACCCCGTAGTGGCTTAGCTCCGAGGAGGGCGAGGCCCGCCCGCCCGGCACCAGTT
GCGTGCGCGGAAAGATGGCCGCTCCCGGGCCCTGTAGCAAGGAGCTCAAAATGGAGGACGCGGCAGCCCG
GCGGAGCGGGGCGGGTGAGTCACCCACACAAAGGAAGAGGGCCTTGCCCCTCGCCGGCCGCTGCTTCCTG
TGACCCCGTGGTGTACCGGCCGCACTTCAGTCACCCCGGGCGCTCTTTCGGAGCACCGCTGGCCTCCGCT
GGGGGAGGGGATCTGTCTAATGGCGTTGGAGTTTGCTCACATTTGGTGGGTGGAGACTGTAGCCAGGCCA
GCCTGGCCATGAAAGTAATTCTTGGAATTTGCCCATTTTGAGTTTGGAGCGAAGCTGATTGACAAAGCTG
CTTAGCCGTTCAAAGGTATTCTTCGAACTTTTTTTTTAAGGTGTTGTGAAAACCTCGAGGCCGCCACCAT
GGTGAGCAAGGGCGAGGAGCTGTTCACCGGGGTGGTGCCCATCCTGGTCGAGCTGGACGGCGACGTAAAC
GGCCACAAGTTCAGCGTGTCCGGCGAGGGCGAGGGCGATGCCACCTACGGCAAGCTGACCCTGAAGTTCA
TCTGCACCACCGGCAAGCTGCCCGTGCCCTGGCCCACCCTCGTGACCACCCTGACCTACGGCGTGCAGTG
CTTCAGCCGCTACCCCGACCACATGAAGCAGCACGACTTCTTCAAGTCCGCCATGCCCGAAGGCTACGTC
CAGGAGCGCACCATCTTCTTCAAGGACGACGGCAACTACAAGACCCGCGCCGAGGTGAAGTTCGAGGGCG
ACACCCTGGTGAACCGCATCGAGCTGAAGGGCATCGACTTCAAGGAGGACGGCAACATCCTGGGGCACAA
GCTGGAGTACAACTACAACAGCCACAACGTCTATATCATGGCCGACAAGCAGAAGAACGGCATCAAGGTG
AACTTCAAGATCCGCCACAACATCGAGGACGGCAGCGTGCAGCTCGCCGACCACTACCAGCAGAACACCC
CCATCGGCGACGGCCCCGTGCTGCTGCCCGACAACCACTACCTGAGCACCCAGTCCGCCCTGAGCAAAGA
CCCCAACGAGAAGCGCGATCACATGGTCCTGCTGGAGTTCGTGACCGCCGCCGGGATCACTCTCGGCATG
GACGAGCTGTACAAGTAAGCTAGCATATTACCCCTAACACCTGCCACCCCAGTCTTAATCAGTGGTGGAA
GAACGGTCTCAGAACTGTTTGTCTCAATTGGCCATTTAAGTTTAATAGTGAAAGACTGGTTAATGATAAC
AATGCATCGGAAAACCTTCAGGAGGAAAGGAGAATGTTTTGTGGAACATTTTTGTGTGTGTGGCAGTTTT
AAGTTATTAGTTTTCAAAATCAGTACTTTTTAATGGAAACAACTTGACCAAAAATCTGTCACAGAATTTT
GAGACCCATTAAAATACAAGTTTAATGAGAAGTCTGTCTCTGTTAATGCTGAAGTCATTACTAAGTGCTT
AGCTTAGCAAGGTATGTGGATGCCCATTTGTGTTCCAAGGGATTGGACTGTTCATCAGGACCCAGAGCTG
AGTTTCAAGGGCTCAAGAGATGGCTTATTACCTGTGGGTGTCTTGAAGGTTCTGGTTGGGACAAATTAGG
AATGTTTTTGGCAGACATGGTGACTACCCTTCATCTGGGTGAGTTCAGTTGATTTGTCTTGAGCCTTTGG
GGTTTACACAAGTAAATGACATCATACAGTTAGTGTATTGTTAGTGAATATTAATATATGAGGCAGGCTT
TGCTCTAGCAATTTTAGAACTAGTTTTCAGGAAAGGGTTCATCTTGTGCATTGGATGTCTGATTCTATCA
CTTAGAGTTTAAACTGAAAGTGCTCAAGAGGTTTTATTTAGGCTGGGATATAAATAAGCCTTTCTGTAGC
TTGTAATGGTATCAGGAATTTAAAAGGCCATCTGGGGCACAAAGATTAAGCAGAAAAGGTAGAAGGTGAG
ATTGGGGGACTTTGAGTACTTCACACACTTTAATGTGTGGGTGCTTTAGTGCATATAGTACAACTGCCAG
ATAAGGGCATCCACATCTGATTGTTTGGAAGGCACCTTGTGGTTTCTGGGAATTCAGAATTGGGAGAAAA
AGTGCTCCCAACCGCTGAAGCCCTTGGTAATCTGCAGGGTGTTTATTTAGCAGGAGATAAGGACAAAAAG
TTATAGTGTGGAGTTGGTTGAGTTGGTAGATGTCATTACAACAGGTGGTCTTAAATTGGGTTAGGAGTCA
CTTTGAAATACCTGGGCCATAAGCAAAGTGGCATTTTCACCTTTCAGGAGAAACTGGTACACTTATCCAT
TCTATAGTGCATGCTTGTTCAATTGGGCTGATGACTAAACCGGTGACTAAAGGTTTGTCAGTATAAATGG
ATGGGTTGTAGGCAGACGGTGAGGAATTACTATACCTGCAAGGAGTCATTGCCTGATCTGCCTGGAAAGG
GGCAGGATTGAGTCTCAGAAGGTGTACACCATAGGATATGGAAAAATTTGTCACGCCTAGCATTCAACTT
AGTGGTGTAGCGCCACCTACTGGCACTTTAAAAGCTTAGCATAGAGGAGCATGTGTGTTAGGAGCTCGGA
TGGGATCCAGGGCCTCAAGGTTTGCATGTAAATAAAAGCCCTTTACCAAATTAACTACATACCAGCATAC
ATCAGTCCTTTAGTGTTGAAAAACAGAAGTGAAAGCTAATATATATAGTGCTTGCTTTATTTAAGTCTAG
CTGATTACGTGTTTGGTTGCCAGTGTGACTAGTCTGGAGTTGAATTTGTCCTCAGACACGTAAAATGGAA
TTTGGGATTCACAACACTCTAGTATGAGGGACCTAATGGCCTGTACCAGGCACAAACGTGTCTATAAACT
ACACAAAACGAAGGAATTTACAGGAATTAGGAAGGTATTCTTAACATTAAAACATTATGGGCATTTTAAA
AAAAGCTTTGACAGGATTTCTTTGTCATGGCTGTCCTGGAGCTAGTTGTGTAGACCAGGCTGGGCTGAAA
TCTTGTCTGCCTGCCTGGCTTGGACACTTTTTTATTATGTATACAACATTCTGCTTCCATGTATATCTGC
ACATTAGAAGACGGCACCAGATCTCCTAATGGATGGTTGTGAGCCACCATGTGGTTGCTGGGAATTGAAC
TCAGGACCTCTGGAAGAGCAGTGCTCTTAACCTCTGAGCCATCTCCAGCCCCAGCTTGGGCACATTTTTA
ATGGCTGGGAAATCAAACCCCCTAGGCCTTCTGTCAGTAATGAAGGGCTTTTGGCTACCGAGAGTAGGAT
TTAAGGTTATTCGGAGCTGCAGGTCTGCCTCAGTGCAGGTTTGGGAGTCCAGCATCTTAGAAAATGCAGT
GAAGCCAAGCTGAGCTATATTTTGTTTAAAAAAAAAATAAGTGGGTAAAGTGCTGCTGAGCCTGATGACC
AAGCTGGGACACAAGTAGAAGAACATAGGCCAATGCTCTATATTAAAAGCATGGGTCATTTTTAATGCTC
TTGAGAAGGCTATGCCTACACTACTCTCAGCCACCGCAGCGTGTTTAAATTAAACTAGTTTGGAAATTTT
CTTTGGGGGTAAGCTATTTAACCTAGTGCCTTGGCAGGTATACTACTGAACTCTCCTCCTCATTCCTTTT
TGTTTTTTAAGAATTTCAGTCAGGCTCAGGCAGCCCTTAAACTTGTGATTAAGCCTGAGAACAGTTACGA
TTATGAGCCTATTAGTATACCGATCAATATGTGAATTTTTTTGGGATGGGGGTCAGGCCTCCCTGCCTCC
CAAATACTGGGACTAAAGGCTGCACCACCACAACCTGGCTCTTGAAATACTTTTCTACATTTTTTGGGGG
GCATGGGTGGGAGAGCAGGGTTTCTCTGTATTAGCCCTGGCTCTCCTGGAACTCTGTAGACCAGGCTATT
CTTGAGCTCAGATTAGCCTGTCTCTGCCTCCTAAATTCTGGGATTAAAGGTGTGTGCTACTGCTGCCTGG
CTACAAAGACATTTTTTTTTTTCTTAAATTTAAAAACAAAAGTGGTTCTTTTAGAAGGGTGGTTGGTGTT
GGCACATACTCCAAGCACTCAGGTTTTGAGTTTGTCCCAGGAATGAAGACTGCATTACTGCCGCCCCTCC
CTGGTAAGGGCTACACAGAGAAATCCTATTTGGAGCCTGTCCTGGTAACTCGCTCTGTAGACCAGGCTGG
CCTCGAACTCAAGAGAACCACCTGCCTCTGAATGCTGGTATTAAGGGCAGGCACCACCAACACCCAGCCT
AAAAAATGTCTTTTTTTTAAAGATTTTTTTTTTTTTTTTACAGAATAAACATTCTGTTTACAATATTCTG
CTTCTATGTATATCTGCACACTAGAAGAGGGCACCCGATCTCATAATGGATGGTTGTGAGCCACCAAGTG
GTTGCTGGGAATTGAACTCAGAACCTCTGGAAGAGCAGTCAGTGCTCTTAACCTCTGAGCCATCTCTCCA
GCCCCTAAAAATGGCTCTTGAGATAGGGTCTCAAGTAGTTTGAGACTGAGTTGGCTATATAAACAAGGCT
GGCACATAGCACCATGTACAGCTGGGTTTAGTTTACATGGGGTGTTTTTGTCTCTGGAGGCAGGAGGATC
ATTTGAGCATAGGGAGTTAATAGTGAGGTCATGTTTTATCTACTCTTCTGAATTGAGAACTAAGCTGATG
CAAAGCAAGTTTGACTGAAGAAGTCCAGTTTATGAGAACAAGGGTGGAAACTAATGTGTCAAAGATGGCC
TTGCATGTGTTTTAGATGATGACCCAGTCACTTGGGAATTACTGGATGTGTAAGACCTATATCTTGACAG
GAGTGAACAGTGTCTTATAGGTCCTATATGAAAGAAATGAGACATACCCATTTTGTTTCCCCTAAGAATT
CACTTTTCCTAACCTGGTTCATGCTATTTAGGTTATTTTACTTGCAAATCCTAGGGTGCTCCCTTACCCA
GTATTGCTTATGTGGCACCAAAGTCACTCACTCCCATGATTTGCAAGTCTCTGGGAACTTCCATGACAAC
CTAGAATAGCAACTCAAATACATTTTCTCAGTACCAATTTTGAAGAAAAAATATTTTGCAAAATAGCTGT
ATGGATGGGTACTAAATAGTGAGGTTATCTCCAGAAGGCCTATGAAGAATTAAGGTTGAGTTCAGTTGAG
TTCAGCAGCAAGTTTAAGGTTCATCCATTTTTGTACAGTGTTTTCCTATTACGGTAAGTGTTTTGCCTGC
AGGAATATCTGTACCACATGCTTGCCTGGTACCTATATCGGCCAGAAGAGGGCTTTGGATCCTCTGGACT
TGAATTACAGATGGGTATTAGCCACCATTTAGGTGCTGGGAATTGAAACCAAGTCCTCTGGAAGAACAGC
AAGTGACTCGACGTCCGGAGCTCTGGCGCGCCTGTGGAAT
Features (pLannotate 1.2.2; 13 found; start..end, strand, type, name):
      1..330     +  promoter       SV40 promoter: SV40 enhancer and early promoter
    378..425     +  promoter       EM7 promoter: synthetic bacterial promoter&nbsp
    444..818     +  CDS            BleoR: antibiotic-binding protein; Sh ble from Streptoalloteichus hindustanus; confers resistance to bleomycin, phleomycin, and Zeocin™
    828..953     +  CDS            ble (fragment): BLE_KLEPN - Experimental evidence at protein level: Swiss-Prot protein existence level 1. Binding protein with a strong affinity to the bleomycin family of antibiotics. Binds to CL990; an antimitotic-antibiotic compound. From Klebsiella pneumoniae.
    948..1069    +  polyA_signal   SV40 poly(A) signal: SV40 polyadenylation signal
   1291..1879    -  rep_origin     ori: high-copy-number ColE1/pMB1/pBR322/pUC origin of replication
   2050..2910    -  CDS            AmpR: β-lactamase; bla; confers resistance to ampicillin, carbenicillin, and related antibiotics
   2911..3015    -  promoter       AmpR promoter: bla
   4496..4519    +  promoter       ADH1 promoter (fragment): S. cerevisiae ADH1; promoter for alcohol dehydrogenase 1
   5375..5404    +  promoter       Act1 promoter (fragment): rice actin promoter
   6454..6615    +  promoter       mEF-1α promoter (fragment): strong constitutive promoter for mouse elongation factor EF-1α
   7441..7468    +  intron         EF-1α intron A (fragment): truncated intron upstream of the start codon of human EF-1α
   7559..8278    +  CDS            EGFP: the original enhanced GFP (Yang et al., 1996) mammalian codon-optimized
