[The description below was written by a language model from this plasmid's Addgene catalogue record and pLannotate feature annotations shown in this document.]
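Description:
p1.2-Zeo-eGFP is a mammalian expression plasmid of about 12.6 kb, built on the p1.1 backbone and intended as a fluorescent reporter for expression studies in Chinese hamster ovary (CHO) cells. It is propagated in E. coli through a high-copy ColE1/pUC-type origin and selected with ampicillin via the β-lactamase gene and its native promoter. According to the record, the EMCV IRES and DHFR open reading frame of the parental p1.1 vector were removed and replaced by a separate antibiotic resistance cassette flanked by SV40 promoter and terminator regions. In the annotated sequence this cassette consists of the SV40 enhancer/early promoter, the small bacterial EM7 promoter, the Sh ble gene conferring Zeocin resistance, and an SV40 polyadenylation signal. This allows Zeocin selection of stably transfected mammalian cells independently of the reporter transcript. A short adjacent match to a Klebsiella ble protein is annotated only as a fragment.

The payload is the enhanced GFP coding sequence, amplified from a commercial EGFP vector, preceded by a consensus Kozak sequence and cloned between AbsI and NheI sites that both remain intact. Expression is driven by the CHO EEF1A1 (translation elongation factor 1 alpha) promoter. The automated annotation recognises this large region only through partial matches to mouse EF-1α promoter and human EF-1α intron sequences immediately upstream of EGFP, consistent with a hamster orthologue. Very short hits to yeast ADH1 and rice actin promoters within the unannotated flanking DNA are probably spurious. The sequence downstream of EGFP is not annotated, so the terminator is not identified in the feature table. The plasmid serves to monitor and compare EEF1A1-based expression levels in transient or Zeocin-selected stable CHO lines.
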