Addgene plasmid #162743: p1.2-Zeo-eGFP
Purpose: Fluorescent reporter for CHO cells expression studies
Depositing lab: Ivan Vorobiev. Depositing organization: Federal Research Centre "Fundamentals of Biotechnology" of the Russian Academy of Sciences. Publication: Improved elongation factor-1 alpha-based vectors for stable high-level expression of heterologous proteins in Chinese hamster ovary cells. Orlova NA, Kovnir SV, Hodak JA, Vorobiev II, Gabibov AG, Skryabin KG. BMC Biotechnol. 2014 Jun 14;14:56. doi: 10.1186/1472-6750-14-56. PubMed 24929670.
Backbone
  Vector backbone: p1.1
  Backbone manufacturer: LMBT, LTD
  Backbone size w/o insert (bp): 11914
  Modifications to backbone: The region containing the EMCV IRES and the DHFR ORF from the p1.1 expression vector is removed. Antibiotic resistance genes and the SV40 promoter and terminator regions are added.
  Vector type: Mammalian Expression
  Selectable markers: Zeocin
Growth in bacteria
  Bacterial resistance: Ampicillin, 100 μg/mL
  Growth temperature: 37°C
  Growth strain: DH5alpha
  Copy number: High Copy
Gene/Insert
  Gene/Insert name: enhanced green fluorescent protein (alt name: eGFP)
  Species: Synthetic
  Insert size (bp): 735
  Mutation: consensus Kozak sequence (GCCGCCATGG) added before the ORF
  GenBank ID: AAB02576.1
  Promoter: CHO EEF1A1 (Translation Elongation Factor 1 Alpha 1)
  Cloning method: Restriction Enzyme; 5′ cloning site AbsI (not destroyed); 3′ cloning site NheI (not destroyed)
  Sequencing primers: 5′ SQ-5CH6-F GCCGCTGCTTCCTGTGAC; 3′ SQ-3CH1-R ACAAACAGTTCTGAGACCG
Resource information
  A portion of this plasmid was derived from a plasmid made by: The eGFP ORF obtained by PCR with pEGFPN2 (Clontech) as a template
Terms and licenses: Academic/Nonprofit Terms; Industry Terms: Not Available to Industry
How to cite: p1.2-Zeo-eGFP was a gift from Ivan Vorobiev (Addgene plasmid # 162743 ; http://n2t.net/addgene:162743 ; RRID:Addgene_162743)
